>Addgene plasmid #246909 | STT3A F256P | addgene full sequence | sequence record 491508 | Addgene NGS Result
CTACAAACTTAGTAGTTGGAAGGGCTAATTCACTCCCAAAGAAGACAAGATATCCTTGATCTGTGGATCT
ACCACACACAAGGCTACTTCCCTGATTAGCAGAACTACACACCAGGGCCAGGGGTCAGATATCCACTGAC
CTTTGGATGGTGCTACAAGCTAGTACCAGTTGAGCCAGATAAGGTAGAAGAGGCCAATAAAGGAGAGAAC
ACCAGCTTGTTACACCCTGTGAGCCTGCATGGGATGGATGACCCGGAGAGAGAAGTGTTAGAGTGGAGGT
TTGACAGCCGCCTAGCATTTCATCACGTGGCCCGAGAGCTGCATCCGGAGTACTTCAAGAACTGCTGATA
TCGAGCTTGCTACAAGGGACTTTCCGCTGGGGACTTTCCAGGGAGGCGTGGCCTGGGCGGGACTGGGGAG
TGGCGAGCCCTCAGATCCTGCATATAAGCAGCTGCTTTTTGCCTGTACTGGGTCTCTCTGGTTAGACCAG
ATCTGAGCCTGGGAGCTCTCTGGCTAACTAGGGAACCCACTGCTTAAGCCTCAATAAAGCTTGCCTTGAG
TGCTTCAAGTAGTGTGTGCCCGTCTGTTGTGTGACTCTGGTAACTAGAGATCCCTCAGACCCTTTTAGTC
AGTGTGGAAAATCTCTAGCAGTGGCGCCCGAACAGGGACTTGAAAGCGAAAGGGAAACCAGAGGAGCTCT
CTCGACGCAGGACTCGGCTTGCTGAAGCGCGCACGGCAAGAGGCGAGGGGCGGCGACTGGTGAGTACGCC
AAAAATTTTGACTAGCGGAGGCTAGAAGGAGAGAGATGGGTGCGAGAGCGTCAGTATTAAGCGGGGGAGA
ATTAGATCGCGATGGGAAAAAATTCGGTTAAGGCCAGGGGGAAAGAAAAAATATAAATTAAAACATATAG
TATGGGCAAGCAGGGAGCTAGAACGATTCGCAGTTAATCCTGGCCTGTTAGAAACATCAGAAGGCTGTAG
ACAAATACTGGGACAGCTACAACCATCCCTTCAGACAGGATCAGAAGAACTTAGATCATTATATAATACA
GTAGCAACCCTCTATTGTGTGCATCAAAGGATAGAGATAAAAGACACCAAGGAAGCTTTAGACAAGATAG
AGGAAGAGCAAAACAAAAGTAAGACCACCGCACAGCAAGCGGCCGGCCGCTGATCTTCAGACCTGGAGGA
GGAGATATGAGGGACAATTGGAGAAGTGAATTATATAAATATAAAGTAGTAAAAATTGAACCATTAGGAG
TAGCACCCACCAAGGCAAAGAGAAGAGTGGTGCAGAGAGAAAAAAGAGCAGTGGGAATAGGAGCTTTGTT
CCTTGGGTTCTTGGGAGCAGCAGGAAGCACTATGGGCGCAGCGTCAATGACGCTGACGGTACAGGCCAGA
CAATTATTGTCTGGTATAGTGCAGCAGCAGAACAATTTGCTGAGGGCTATTGAGGCGCAACAGCATCTGT
TGCAACTCACAGTCTGGGGCATCAAGCAGCTCCAGGCAAGAATCCTGGCTGTGGAAAGATACCTAAAGGA
TCAACAGCTCCTGGGGATTTGGGGTTGCTCTGGAAAACTCATTTGCACCACTGCTGTGCCTTGGAATGCT
AGTTGGAGTAATAAATCTCTGGAACAGATTTGGAATCACACGACCTGGATGGAGTGGGACAGAGAAATTA
ACAATTACACAAGCTTAATACACTCCTTAATTGAAGAATCGCAAAACCAGCAAGAAAAGAATGAACAAGA
ATTATTGGAATTAGATAAATGGGCAAGTTTGTGGAATTGGTTTAACATAACAAATTGGCTGTGGTATATA
AAATTATTCATAATGATAGTAGGAGGCTTGGTAGGTTTAAGAATAGTTTTTGCTGTACTTTCTATAGTGA
ATAGAGTTAGGCAGGGATATTCACCATTATCGTTTCAGACCCACCTCCCAACCCCGAGGGGACCCGACAG
GCCCGAAGGAATAGAAGAAGAAGGTGGAGAGAGAGACAGAGACAGATCCATTCGATTAGTGAACGGATCT
CGACGGTATCGCCTTTAAAAGAAAAGGGGGGATTGGGGGGTACAGTGCAGGGGAAAGAATAGTAGACATA
ATAGCAACAGACATACAAACTAAAGAATTACAAAAACAAATTACAAAAATTCAAAATTTTCGGGTTTATT
ACAGGGACAGCAGAGATCCAGTTTATCGATAAGCTTGGGAGTTCCGCGTTACATAACTTACGGTAAATGG
CCCGCCTGGCTGACCGCCCAACGACCCCCGCCCATTGACGTCAATAATGACGTATGTTCCCATAGTAACG
CCAATAGGGACTTTCCATTGACGTCAATGGGTGGAGTATTTACGGTAAACTGCCCACTTGGCAGTACATC
AAGTGTATCATATGCCAAGTACGCCCCCTATTGACGTCAATGACGGTAAATGGCCCGCCTGGCATTATGC
CCAGTACATGACCTTATGGGACTTTCCTACTTGGCAGTACATCTACGTATTAGTCATCGCTATTACCATG
GTGATGCGGTTTTGGCAGTACATCAATGGGCGTGGATAGCGGTTTGACTCACGGGGATTTCCAAGTCTCC
ACCCCATTGACGTCAATGGGAGTTTGTTTTGGCACCAAAATCAACGGGACTTTCCAAAATGTCGTAACAA
CTCCGCCCCATTGACGCAAATGGGCGGTAGGCGTGTACGGTGGGAGGTCTATATAAGCAGAGCTCGTTTA
GTGAACCGTCAGATCGCCTGGAGACGCCATCCACGCTGTTTTGACCTCCATAGAAGACACCGACTCTACT
AGAGGATCGCTAGCGCTACCGGACTCAGATCTCGAGCTCATCGGGATCCGCCACCATGACTAAGTTTGGA
TTTTTGCGATTGTCCTATGAGAAGCAGGACACACTTTTGAAGCTTCTCATTCTGTCAATGGCTGCTGTAT
TATCCTTCTCCACTCGTCTGTTTGCTGTCCTGAGATTTGAAAGTGTTATCCATGAGTTTGATCCGTACTT
TAATTATCGGACTACCAGGTTCCTGGCTGAGGAGGGGTTTTATAAATTCCATAACTGGTTTGATGACCGA
GCCTGGTACCCTTTGGGACGAATCATTGGAGGAACAATTTACCCAGGTTTAATGATCACCTCTGCTGCAA
TCTACCATGTACTCCATTTTTTCCACATCACCATCGACATTCGGAATGTCTGTGTGTTCCTGGCCCCTCT
CTTCTCCTCCTTCACAACGATCGTCACGTACCACCTTACCAAAGAGCTCAAGGATGCAGGGGCTGGGCTT
CTTGCTGCTGCCATGATTGCTGTAGTTCCTGGATATATCTCCCGATCTGTGGCTGGCTCCTATGATAATG
AAGGGATTGCCATCTTTTGCATGCTACTCACCTACTACATGTGGATCAAGGCAGTAAAGACTGGTTCCAT
CTGTTGGGCAGCTAAGTGTGCCCTTGCTTATTTCTACATGGTCTCGTCATGGGGAGGTTATGTGTTCCTG
ATCAACTTAATTCCTCTCCACGTCCTCGTGCTGATGCTCACAGGCCGTTTCTCTCACCGGATCTATGTGG
CCTACTGTACTGTTTACTGCCTGGGCACTATACTTTCTATGCAGATCTCCCCTGTGGGTTTCCAGCCTGT
CCTTTCATCAGAGCACATGGCAGCCTTTGGGGTCTTTGGTCTCTGCCAGATCCATGCCTTTGTGGATTAC
CTGCGCAGCAAGTTGAATCCACAACAATTTGAAGTTCTTTTCCGGAGCGTCATCTCTCTGGTAGGCTTTG
TCCTTCTCACCGTGGGAGCTCTCCTCATGCTGACAGGAAAAATATCTCCCTGGACGGGGCGTTTCTACTC
GCTGCTAGATCCCTCTTATGCTAAGAACAACATCCCCATCATTGCTTCTGTGTCTGAGCATCAGCCCACA
ACCTGGTCCTCATACTATTTTGACCTGCAGCTACTCGTCTTCATGTTTCCAGTTGGTCTGTATTACTGCT
TTAGCAACCTGTCTGATGCCCGGATTTTTATCATCATGTATGGTGTGACCAGCATGTACTTTTCAGCTGT
AATGGTGCGTCTAATGCTAGTGTTGGCACCTGTTATGTGCATTCTCTCTGGCATTGGAGTCTCCCAGGTG
CTGTCCACATACATGAAGAATCTGGACATAAGTCGTCCAGACAAGAAGAGCAAGAAGCAACAGGATTCCA
CCTACCCTATTAAGAATGAAGTGGCAAGTGGGATGATACTGGTCATGGCTTTCTTTCTCATCACCTACAC
CTTTCATTCAACCTGGGTGACCAGTGAGGCCTACTCTTCTCCGTCCATTGTACTATCTGCCCGTGGTGGG
GATGGCAGTAGGATCATATTTGATGACTTCCGAGAAGCATATTATTGGCTTCGTCATAATACTCCAGAGG
ATGCGAAGGTCATGTCCTGGTGGGATTATGGCTATCAGATTACAGCTATGGCAAACCGAACAATTTTAGT
GGACAATAACACATGGAATAATACCCATATTTCTCGAGTAGGGCAGGCAATGGCGTCCACAGAGGAAAAA
GCCTATGAGATCATGAGGGAGCTCGATGTCAGCTATGTGCTGGTCATTTTTGGAGGCCTCACTGGGTATT
CCTCTGATGATATCAACAAGTTTCTTTGGATGGTCCGGATTGGAGGGAGCACAGATACAGGCAAACATAT
CAAGGAGAATGACTATTATACTCCAACTGGGGAGTTCCGTGTGGACCGTGAAGGTTCTCCAGTGCTGCTC
AACTGCCTCATGTACAAGATGTGTTACTATCGCTTTGGACAGGTTTACACAGAAGCCAAGCGTCCTCCAG
GCTTTGACCGTGTCCGAAATGCTGAGATTGGGAATAAAGACTTTGAGCTTGATGTCCTGGAGGAAGCATA
TACCACAGAACATTGGCTGGTCAGGATATACAAGGTAAAGGACCTGGATAATCGAGGCTTGTCAAGGACA
GGCTCGGGCAGCGGTGGCTCTGGAGGTTCTGTGAGCGGCTGGCGGCTGTTCAAGAAGATTAGCTAAGAAT
TCCGACATGCTCTAGATAATTCTACCGGGTAGGGGAGGCGCTTTTCCCAAGGCAGTCTGGAGCATGCGCT
TTAGCAGCCCCGCTGGGCACTTGGCGCTACACAAGTGGCCTCTGGCCTCGCACACATTCCACATCCACCG
GTAGGCGCCAACCGGCTCCGTTCTTTGGTGGCCCCTTCGCGCCACCTTCTACTCCTCCCCTAGTCAGGAA
GTTCCCCCCCGCCCCGCAGCTCGCGTCGTGCAGGACGTGACAAATGGAAGTAGCACGTCTCACTAGTCTC
GTGCAGATGGACAGCACCGCTGAGCAATGGAAGCGGGTAGGCCTTTGGGGCAGCGGCCAATAGCAGCTTT
GCTCCTTCGCTTTCTGGGCTCAGAGGCTGGGAAGGGGTGGGTCCGGGGGCGGGCTCAGGGGCGGGCTCAG
GGGCGGGGCGGGCGCCCGAAGGTCCTCCGGAGGCCCGGCATTCTGCACGCTTCAAAAGCGCACGTCTGCC
GCGCTGTTCTCCTCTTCCTCATCTCCGGGCCTTTCGACCTGCAGCCCAAGCTTACCATGACCGAGTACAA
GCCCACGGTGCGCCTCGCCACCCGCGACGACGTCCCCAGGGCCGTACGCACCCTCGCCGCCGCGTTCGCC
GACTACCCCGCCACGCGCCACACCGTCGATCCGGACCGCCACATCGAGCGGGTCACCGAGCTGCAAGAAC
TCTTCCTCACGCGCGTCGGGCTCGACATCGGCAAGGTGTGGGTCGCGGACGACGGCGCCGCGGTGGCGGT
CTGGACCACGCCGGAGAGCGTCGAAGCGGGGGCGGTGTTCGCCGAGATCGGCCCGCGCATGGCCGAGTTG
AGCGGTTCCCGGCTGGCCGCGCAGCAACAGATGGAAGGCCTCCTGGCGCCGCACCGGCCCAAGGAGCCCG
CGTGGTTCCTGGCCACCGTCGGCGTCTCGCCCGACCACCAGGGCAAGGGTCTGGGCAGCGCCGTCGTGCT
CCCCGGAGTGGAGGCGGCCGAGCGCGCCGGGGTGCCCGCCTTCCTGGAGACCTCCGCGCCCCGCAACCTC
CCCTTCTACGAGCGGCTCGGCTTCACCGTCACCGCCGACGTCGAGGTGCCCGAAGGACCGCGCACCTGGT
GCATGACCCGCAAGCCCGGTGCCTGACCGCGTCTGGAACAATCAACCTCTGGATTACAAAATTTGTGAAA
GATTGACTGGTATTCTTAACTATGTTGCTCCTTTTACGCTATGTGGATACGCTGCTTTAATGCCTTTGTA
TCATGCTATTGCTTCCCGTATGGCTTTCATTTTCTCCTCCTTGTATAAATCCTGGTTGCTGTCTCTTTAT
GAGGAGTTGTGGCCCGTTGTCAGGCAACGTGGCGTGGTGTGCACTGTGTTTGCTGACGCAACCCCCACTG
GTTGGGGCATTGCCACCACCTGTCAGCTCCTTTCCGGGACTTTCGCTTTCCCCCTCCCTATTGCCACGGC
GGAACTCATCGCCGCCTGCCTTGCCCGCTGCTGGACAGGGGCTCGGCTGTTGGGCACTGACAATTCCGTG
GTGTTGTCGGGGAAGCTGACGTCCTTTCCATGGCTGCTCGCCTGTGTTGCCACCTGGATTCTGCGCGGGA
CGTCCTTCTGCTACGTCCCTTCGGCCCTCAATCCAGCGGACCTTCCTTCCCGCGGCCTGCTGCCGGCTCT
GCGGCCTCTTCCGCGTCTTCGCCTTCGCCCTCAGACGAGTCGGATCTCCCTTTGGGCCGCCTCCCCGCCT
GGAATTAATTCTGCAGTCGAGACCTAGAAAAACATGGAGCAATCACAAGTAGCAATACAGCAGCTACCAA
TGCTGATTGTGCCTGGCTAGAAGCACAAGAGGAGGAGGAGGTGGGTTTTCCAGTCACACCTCAGGTACCT
TTAAGACCAATGACTTACAAGGCAGCTGTAGATCTTAGCCACTTTTTAAAAGAAAAGAGGGGACTGGAAG
GGCTAATTCACTCCCAACGAAGACAAGATATCCTTGATCTGTGGATCTACCACACACAAGGCTACTTCCC
TGATTAGCAGAACTACACACCAGGGCCAGGGGTCAGATATCCACTGACCTTTGGATGGTGCTACAAGCTA
GTACCAGTTGAGCCAGATAAGGTAGAAGAGGCCAATAAAGGAGAGAACACCAGCTTGTTACACCCTGTGA
GCCTGCATGGGATGGATGACCCGGAGAGAGAAGTGTTAGAGTGGAGGTTTGACAGCCGCCTAGCATTTCA
TCACGTGGCCCGAGAGCTGCATCCGGAGTACTTCAAGAACTGCTGATATCGAGCTTGCTACAAGGGACTT
TCCGCTGGGGACTTTCCAGGGAGGCGTGGCCTGGGCGGGACTGGGGAGTGGCGAGCCCTCAGATCCTGCA
TATAAGCAGCTGCTTTTTGCCTGTACTGGGTCTCTCTGGTTAGACCAGATCTGAGCCTGGGAGCTCTCTG
GCTAACTAGGGAACCCACTGCTTAAGCCTCAATAAAGCTTGCCTTGAGTGCTTCAAGTAGTGTGTGCCCG
TCTGTTGTGTGACTCTGGTAACTAGAGATCCCTCAGACCCTTTTAGTCAGTGTGGAAAATCTCTAGCAGT
AGTAGTTCATGTCATCTTATTATTCAGTATTTATAACTTGCAAAGAAATGAATATCAGAGAGTGAGAGGC
CTTGACATTGCTAGCGTTTTACCGTCGACCTCTAGCTAGAGCTTGGCGTAATCATGGTCATAGCTGTTTC
CTGTGTGAAATTGTTATCCGCTCACAATTCCACACAACATACGAGCCGGAAGCATAAAGTGTAAAGCCTG
GGGTGCCTAATGAGTGAGCTAACTCACATTAATTGCGTTGCGCTCACTGCCCGCTTTCCAGTCGGGAAAC
CTGTCGTGCCAGCTGCATTAATGAATCGGCCAACGCGCGGGGAGAGGCGGTTTGCGTATTGGGCGCTCTT
CCGCTTCCTCGCTCACTGACTCGCTGCGCTCGGTCGTTCGGCTGCGGCGAGCGGTATCAGCTCACTCAAA
GGCGGTAATACGGTTATCCACAGAATCAGGGGATAACGCAGGAAAGAACATGTGAGCAAAAGGCCAGCAA
AAGGCCAGGAACCGTAAAAAGGCCGCGTTGCTGGCGTTTTTCCATAGGCTCCGCCCCCCTGACGAGCATC
ACAAAAATCGACGCTCAAGTCAGAGGTGGCGAAACCCGACAGGACTATAAAGATACCAGGCGTTTCCCCC
TGGAAGCTCCCTCGTGCGCTCTCCTGTTCCGACCCTGCCGCTTACCGGATACCTGTCCGCCTTTCTCCCT
TCGGGAAGCGTGGCGCTTTCTCATAGCTCACGCTGTAGGTATCTCAGTTCGGTGTAGGTCGTTCGCTCCA
AGCTGGGCTGTGTGCACGAACCCCCCGTTCAGCCCGACCGCTGCGCCTTATCCGGTAACTATCGTCTTGA
GTCCAACCCGGTAAGACACGACTTATCGCCACTGGCAGCAGCCACTGGTAACAGGATTAGCAGAGCGAGG
TATGTAGGCGGTGCTACAGAGTTCTTGAAGTGGTGGCCTAACTACGGCTACACTAGAAGAACAGTATTTG
GTATCTGCGCTCTGCTGAAGCCAGTTACCTTCGGAAAAAGAGTTGGTAGCTCTTGATCCGGCAAACAAAC
CACCGCTGGTAGCGGTGGTTTTTTTGTTTGCAAGCAGCAGATTACGCGCAGAAAAAAAGGATCTCAAGAA
GATCCTTTGATCTTTTCTACGGGGTCTGACGCTCAGTGGAACGAAAACTCACGTTAAGGGATTTTGGTCA
TGAGATTATCAAAAAGGATCTTCACCTAGATCCTTTTAAATTAAAAATGAAGTTTTAAATCAATCTAAAG
TATATATGAGTAAACTTGGTCTGACAGTTACCAATGCTTAATCAGTGAGGCACCTATCTCAGCGATCTGT
CTATTTCGTTCATCCATAGTTGCCTGACTCCCCGTCGTGTAGATAACTACGATACGGGAGGGCTTACCAT
CTGGCCCCAGTGCTGCAATGATACCGCGAGACCCACGCTCACCGGCTCCAGATTTATCAGCAATAAACCA
GCCAGCCGGAAGGGCCGAGCGCAGAAGTGGTCCTGCAACTTTATCCGCCTCCATCCAGTCTATTAATTGT
TGCCGGGAAGCTAGAGTAAGTAGTTCGCCAGTTAATAGTTTGCGCAACGTTGTTGCCATTGCTACAGGCA
TCGTGGTGTCACGCTCGTCGTTTGGTATGGCTTCATTCAGCTCCGGTTCCCAACGATCAAGGCGAGTTAC
ATGATCCCCCATGTTGTGCAAAAAAGCGGTTAGCTCCTTCGGTCCTCCGATCGTTGTCAGAAGTAAGTTG
GCCGCAGTGTTATCACTCATGGTTATGGCAGCACTGCATAATTCTCTTACTGTCATGCCATCCGTAAGAT
GCTTTTCTGTGACTGGTGAGTACTCAACCAAGTCATTCTGAGAATAGTGTATGCGGCGACCGAGTTGCTC
TTGCCCGGCGTCAATACGGGATAATACCGCGCCACATAGCAGAACTTTAAAAGTGCTCATCATTGGAAAA
CGTTCTTCGGGGCGAAAACTCTCAAGGATCTTACCGCTGTTGAGATCCAGTTCGATGTAACCCACTCGTG
CACCCAACTGATCTTCAGCATCTTTTACTTTCACCAGCGTTTCTGGGTGAGCAAAAACAGGAAGGCAAAA
TGCCGCAAAAAAGGGAATAAGGGCGACACGGAAATGTTGAATACTCATACTCTTCCTTTTTCAATATTAT
TGAAGCATTTATCAGGGTTATTGTCTCATGAGCGGATACATATTTGAATGTATTTAGAAAAATAAACAAA
TAGGGGTTCCGCGCACATTTCCCCGAAAAGTGCCACCTGACGTCGACGGATCGGGAGATCAACTTGTTTA
TTGCAGCTTATAATGGTTACAAATAAAGCAATAGCATCACAAATTTCACAAATAAAGCATTTTTTTCACT
GCATTCTAGTTGTGGTTTGTCCAAACTCATCAATGTATCTTATCATGTCTGGATCAACTGGATAACTCAA
GCTAACCAAAATCATCCCAAACTTCCCACCCCATACCCTATTACCACTGCCAATTACCTGTGGTTTCATT
TACTCTAAACCTGTGATTCCTCTGAATTATTTTCATTTTAAAGAAATTGTATTTGTTAAATATGTA
Features (pLannotate 1.2.2; 24 found; start..end, strand, type, name):
     16..345     +  CDS            nef (fragment): NEF_HV1BR - Experimental evidence at protein level: Swiss-Prot protein existence level 1. Extracellular Nef protein targets CD4(+) T-lymphocytes for apoptosis by interacting with CXCR4 surface receptors (PubMed:14990729). From Human immunodeficiency virus type 1 group M subtype B (isolate BRU/LAI) (HIV-1).
    393..650     +  LTR            5' LTR (truncated): truncated 5' long terminal repeat (LTR) from HIV-1
    697..822     +  misc_feature   HIV-1 Ψ: packaging signal of human immunodeficiency virus type 1
    806..1144    +  CDS            HIV-1 gag (fragment): gag protein from human immunodeficiency virus 1; gag
   1319..1552    +  misc_feature   RRE: The Rev response element (RRE) of HIV-1 allows for Rev-dependent mRNA export from the nucleus to the cytoplasm.
   1929..2029    +  CDS            Rev (fragment): human immunodeficiency virus 1 (HIV-1) Rev protein; rev; enhances nuclear export of unspliced and incompletely spliced viral mRNAs
   2044..2159    +  misc_feature   cPPT/CTS: central polypurine tract and central termination sequence of HIV-1 (lacking the first T)
   2217..2520    +  enhancer       CMV enhancer: human cytomegalovirus immediate early enhancer
   2521..2724    +  promoter       CMV promoter: human cytomegalovirus (CMV) immediate early promoter
   2809..2840    +  misc_feature   MCS (fragment): multiple cloning site
   2856..4970    +  CDS            STT3A: STT3A_HUMAN - Also known as ITM1, TMC. Experimental evidence at protein level: Swiss-Prot protein existence level 1. Catalytic subunit of the oligosaccharyl transferase (OST) complex that catalyzes the initial transfer of a defined glycan (Glc(3)Man(9)GlcNAc(2) in eukaryotes) from the lipid carrier dolichol- pyrophosphate to an asparagine residue within an Asn-X-Ser/Thr consensus motif in nascent polypeptide chains, the first step in protein N-glycosylation. N-glycosylation occurs cotranslationally and the complex associates with the Sec61 complex at the channel-forming translocon complex that
   5067..5566    +  promoter       PGK promoter: mouse phosphoglycerate kinase 1 promoter
   5587..6186    +  CDS            PuroR: puromycin N-acetyltransferase; pac from Streptomyces alboniger; confers resistance to puromycin
   6200..6788    +  misc_feature   WPRE: woodchuck hepatitis virus posttranscriptional regulatory element
   6805..7323    +  CDS            nef (fragment): NEF_HV1BR - Experimental evidence at protein level: Swiss-Prot protein existence level 1. Extracellular Nef protein targets CD4(+) T-lymphocytes for apoptosis by interacting with CXCR4 surface receptors (PubMed:14990729). From Human immunodeficiency virus type 1 group M subtype B (isolate BRU/LAI) (HIV-1).
   7371..7628    +  LTR            5' LTR (truncated): truncated 5' long terminal repeat (LTR) from HIV-1
   7781..7797    -  protein_bind   lac operator: The lac repressor binds to the lac operator to inhibit transcription in E. coli. This inhibition can be relieved by adding lactose or isopropyl-β-D-thiogalactopyranoside (IPTG). lac repressor encoded by lacI
   7805..7835    -  promoter       lac promoter: promoter for the E. coli lac operon
   7850..7871    -  protein_bind   CAP binding site: CAP binding activates transcription in the presence of cAMP. E. coli catabolite activator protein
   7884..7976    -  CDS            lacI (fragment): lac repressor; lacI; The lac repressor binds to the lac operator to inhibit transcription in E. coli. This inhibition can be relieved by adding lactose or isopropyl-β-D-thiogalactopyranoside (IPTG).
   8159..8747    -  rep_origin     ori: high-copy-number ColE1/pMB1/pBR322/pUC origin of replication
   8918..9778    -  CDS            AmpR: β-lactamase; bla; confers resistance to ampicillin, carbenicillin, and related antibiotics
   9779..9883    -  promoter       AmpR promoter: bla
   9931..10065   +  polyA_signal   SV40 poly(A) signal: SV40 polyadenylation signal
