[The description below was written by a language model from this plasmid's Addgene catalogue record and pLannotate feature annotations shown in this document.]
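Description:
STT3A F256P is a lentiviral mammalian expression plasmid built on the pLVX CMV-puro backbone. It carries the human STT3A coding sequence with a phenylalanine-to-proline substitution at residue 256. STT3A is the catalytic subunit of one form of the oligosaccharyltransferase complex, which transfers the preassembled glycan from its dolichol carrier onto asparagine residues of nascent polypeptides. According to the record, the F256P change makes the enzyme resistant to NGI, an inhibitor. The 2,115 bp insert sits between BamHI and EcoRI sites downstream of the human cytomegalovirus immediate-early enhancer and promoter. It is recorded as having a C-terminal HiBiT tag, a short peptide that complements a luciferase fragment for luminescent detection. This tag is not annotated separately in the feature table.

The transfer cassette is flanked by HIV-1 LTR sequences and includes the Ψ packaging signal, a gag fragment, the Rev response element for Rev-dependent export of the genomic RNA, and the cPPT/CTS element that aids nuclear import. Fragments of nef adjoin both LTRs. Downstream of STT3A, a mouse PGK promoter drives puromycin N-acetyltransferase for selection of transduced cells. A WPRE follows to enhance transcript stability and expression. The bacterial portion provides a high-copy ColE1/pUC-type origin and β-lactamase for ampicillin selection, along with residual lac promoter/operator sequences and an SV40 polyadenylation signal. The construct is suited to producing lentivirus for stable expression of the drug-resistant STT3A allele, for example in rescue experiments testing whether an inhibitor's cellular effects are mediated through STT3A.
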