Addgene plasmid #246909: STT3A F256P
Purpose: Expresses an NGI-resistant version of STT3A, STT3A F256P, in mammalian cells
Depositing lab: William Kaelin. Depositing organization: Dana-Farber Cancer Institute. Publication: Positive selection CRISPR screens reveal a druggable pocket in an oligosaccharyltransferase required for inflammatory signaling to NF-kappaB. Lampson BL, Ramiotarez AS, Baro M, He L, Hegde M, Koduri V, Pfaff JL, Hanna RE, Kowal J, Shirole NH, He Y, Doench JG, Contessa JN, Locher KP, Kaelin WG Jr. Cell. 2024 Apr 25;187(9):2209-2223.e16. doi: 10.1016/j.cell.2024.03.022. PubMed 38670073.
Backbone
  Vector backbone: pLVX CMV-puro
  Vector type: Mammalian Expression, Lentiviral
  Selectable markers: Puromycin
Growth in bacteria
  Bacterial resistance: Ampicillin, 100 μg/mL
  Growth temperature: 30°C
  Growth strain: NEB Stable
  Copy number: Unknown
Gene/Insert
  Gene/Insert name: STT3A
  Species: H. sapiens (human)
  Insert size (bp): 2115
  Mutation: F256P
  Entrez Gene: STT3A (a.k.a. CDG1WAD, CDG1WAR, ITM1, STT3-A, TMC)
  Promoter: CMV
  Tag / fusion protein: HiBIT (C terminal on insert)
  Cloning method: Restriction Enzyme; 5′ cloning site BamHI (not destroyed); 3′ cloning site EcoRI (not destroyed)
  Sequencing primers: 5′ CMV-F
Terms and licenses: Academic/Nonprofit Terms; Industry Terms: Not Available to Industry
How to cite: STT3A F256P was a gift from William Kaelin (Addgene plasmid # 246909 ; http://n2t.net/addgene:246909 ; RRID:Addgene_246909)
